Addgene plasmid #86268: pFETCh_ZSCAN9
Purpose: Donor vector for 3' FLAG tag of human ZSCAN9
Depositing lab: Eric Mendenhall & Richard M. Myers. Depositing organization: University of Alabama in Huntsville. Publication: CETCh-seq: CRISPR epitope tagging ChIP-seq of DNA-binding proteins. Savic D, Partridge EC, Newberry KM, Smith SB, Meadows SK, Roberts BS, Mackiewicz M, Mendenhall EM, Myers RM. Genome Res. 2015 Sep 9. 10.1101/gr.193540.115 PubMed 26355004.
Backbone
  Vector backbone: pFETCh_Donor
  Vector type: CRISPR
Growth in bacteria
  Bacterial resistance: Kanamycin, 50 μg/mL
  Growth temperature: 37°C
  Growth strain: DH5alpha
  Copy number: High Copy
Gene/Insert
  Gene/Insert name: ZSCAN9 homology arms
  Species: H. sapiens (human)
  Entrez Gene: ZNF193 (a.k.a. PRD51, ZSCAN9)
  Tag / fusion protein: 3XFLAG-P2A-NeoR (C terminal on insert)
  Cloning method: Gibson Cloning
  Sequencing primers: 5′ acgcctgtgaaaccgtacta; 3′ aactgttgggaagggcgatc
Terms and licenses: Academic/Nonprofit Terms; Industry Terms: Not Available to Industry
Depositor comments: This plasmid was co-transfected along with PX458_ZSCAN9_1 and PX458_ZSCAN9_2 into HepG2 cells, and genomic editing was verified by PCR. The donor nucleotide sequence in the final codon of the ZSCAN9 gene is modified to discourage sgRNA recognition, while retaining the native amino acid sequence. We performed ChIP-seq on this cell line using anti-FLAG Sigma F1804 and obtained data that passed our quality tests. Immunoprecipitation with anti-FLAG Sigma F1804 followed by mass spectrometry identified ZSCAN9. All released data, including ChIP-seq files and validation data, are available at the ENCODE web portal: https://www.encodeproject.org/search/?searchTerm=flag&type=Experiment&lab.title=Richard+Myers%2C+HAIB . Note: This plasmid is part of the Mendenhall and Meyers CRISPR-based Tagging system to add a tag (currently using FLAG) to endogenous proteins. Please see https://www.addgene.org/crispr/tagging/ for more details.
How to cite: pFETCh_ZSCAN9 was a gift from Eric Mendenhall & Richard M. Myers (Addgene plasmid # 86268 ; http://n2t.net/addgene:86268 ; RRID:Addgene_86268)
