[The description below was written by a language model from this plasmid's Addgene catalogue record and pLannotate feature annotations shown in this document.]
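Description:
pFETCh_ZSCAN9 is a homology-directed repair donor plasmid built on the pFETCh_Donor backbone for CRISPR-based epitope tagging of the endogenous human ZSCAN9 (ZNF193) gene at its 3' end. It is a high-copy bacterial plasmid of about 7 kb, carrying a ColE1/pUC-type origin and a kanamycin resistance gene (aph(3')-Ia) for selection in E. coli. Remnants of a pUC-style lac promoter/operator, multiple cloning site and lacZα region are also present.

The payload consists of two ZSCAN9 homology arms, assembled by Gibson cloning, flanking a 3xFLAG-P2A-NeoR cassette. The annotated ZSCAN9 coding fragment lies upstream of the 3xFLAG sequence, consistent with a 5' arm ending at the last codon of the gene. The 3' arm is not separately annotated but presumably occupies the unannotated stretch after the neo gene. After Cas9 cleavage near the stop codon and repair from this donor, the native locus should express ZSCAN9 fused in frame to a C-terminal 3xFLAG tag. The P2A peptide allows co-translational release of neomycin phosphotransferase, so the promoterless resistance gene depends on correct in-frame integration at an expressed locus. The final ZSCAN9 codon is silently altered to discourage sgRNA recognition of the donor. Outside the arms, the table shows CMV promoter fragments upstream of a truncated HSV thymidine kinase, a marker that confers ganciclovir sensitivity, although the record does not describe its use.

According to the depositor, the plasmid was co-transfected with two PX458-based ZSCAN9 guide/Cas9 plasmids into HepG2 cells and editing was confirmed by PCR. The tagged line was then used for anti-FLAG ChIP-seq, and immunoprecipitation followed by mass spectrometry identified ZSCAN9.
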