Features (pLannotate 1.2.2; 20 found; start..end, strand, type, name):
     24..612     +  rep_origin     ori: high-copy-number ColE1/pMB1/pBR322/pUC origin of replication
    981..1070    +  CDS            lacI (fragment): lac repressor; lacI; The lac repressor binds to the lac operator to inhibit transcription in E. coli. This inhibition can be relieved by adding lactose or isopropyl-β-D-thiogalactopyranoside (IPTG).
   1083..1104    +  protein_bind   CAP binding site: CAP binding activates transcription in the presence of cAMP. E. coli catabolite activator protein
   1119..1149    +  promoter       lac promoter: promoter for the E. coli lac operon
   1157..1173    +  protein_bind   lac operator: The lac repressor binds to the lac operator to inhibit transcription in E. coli. This inhibition can be relieved by adding lactose or isopropyl-β-D-thiogalactopyranoside (IPTG). lac repressor encoded by lacI
   1210..1265    -  misc_feature   MCS: pUC18/19 multiple cloning site
   1266..1285    -  misc_feature   MCS (fragment): pUC18/19 multiple cloning site
   1291..1373    +  enhancer       CMV enhancer (fragment): human cytomegalovirus immediate early enhancer; contains an 18-bp deletion relative to the standard CMV enhancer
   1445..1462    -  promoter       CMV promoter (fragment): human cytomegalovirus (CMV) immediate early promoter
   1525..1576    +  promoter       CMVd2 promoter: truncated human cytomegalovirus (CMV) immediate early promoter that yields moderately reduced expression relative to the full-length promoter
   1667..1738    -  CDS            UL24_HHV11 (fragment): Experimental evidence at protein level: Swiss-Prot protein existence level 1. May participate in nuclear egress of viral particles. Plays a role in the dispersal of several host nucleolar proteins including NCL/nucleolin and NPM1. Since deletion of host NCL/nucleolin negatively impact on nuclear egress, UL24 supposedly acts on this process through its effect on host nucleoli. From Human herpesvirus 1 (strain 17) (HHV-1) (Human herpes simplex virus 1).
   1808..2803    +  CDS            ΔTK: truncated herpes simplex virus thymidine kinase (Salomon et al., 1995) confers sensitivity to nucleoside analogs such as acyclovir or ganciclovir
   2915..3076    +  CDS            UL122 (fragment): VIE2_HCMVT - Experimental evidence at protein level: Swiss-Prot protein existence level 1. Stimulates viral early and late gene expression and thus play a crucial role in the regulation of productive infection. In addition, activates quiescent cells to reenter the cell cycle and upregulates several E2F-responsive genes, which are responsible for pushing the cell into S phase. In S-phase, inhibits cellular DNA synthesis and blocks further cell cycle progression. From Human cytomegalovirus (strain Towne) (HHV-5) (Human herpesvirus 5).
   3183..3461    +  CDS            ZSCAN9 (fragment): ZSC9_HUMAN - Also known as ZNF193. Experimental evidence at protein level: Swiss-Prot protein existence level 1. May be involved in transcriptional regulation. From Homo sapiens (Human).
   3834..3887    +  CDS            3xFLAG (fragment): three tandem FLAG® epitope tags
   3891..3915    +  CDS            3xFLAG (fragment): three tandem FLAG® epitope tags
   3999..4790    +  CDS            neo: KKA2_KLEPN - Also known as kan, nptII. Experimental evidence at protein level: Swiss-Prot protein existence level 1. Resistance to kanamycin, neomycin, paromomycin, ribostamycin, butirosin and gentamicin B. From Klebsiella pneumoniae.
   5561..5717    +  CDS            lacZα (fragment): LacZα fragment of β-galactosidase; lacZ fragment
   5799..6614    -  CDS            KanR: aminoglycoside phosphotransferase; aph(3')-Ia; confers resistance to kanamycin in bacteria or G418 (Geneticin®) in eukaryotes
   6799..6939    +  CDS            TRA2_ECOLX (fragment): Protein predicted: Swiss-Prot protein existence level 4. Required for transposition of transposon Tn903. From Escherichia coli.
>Addgene plasmid #86268 | pFETCh_ZSCAN9 | addgene full sequence | sequence record 170753 | Addgene NGS Result
GTAGAAAAGATCAAAGGATCTTCTTGAGATCCTTTTTTTCTGCGCGTAATCTGCTGCTTGCAAACAAAAA
AACCACCGCTACCAGCGGTGGTTTGTTTGCCGGATCAAGAGCTACCAACTCTTTTTCCGAAGGTAACTGG
CTTCAGCAGAGCGCAGATACCAAATACTGTTCTTCTAGTGTAGCCGTAGTTAGGCCACCACTTCAAGAAC
TCTGTAGCACCGCCTACATACCTCGCTCTGCTAATCCTGTTACCAGTGGCTGCTGCCAGTGGCGATAAGT
CGTGTCTTACCGGGTTGGACTCAAGACGATAGTTACCGGATAAGGCGCAGCGGTCGGGCTGAACGGGGGG
TTCGTGCACACAGCCCAGCTTGGAGCGAACGACCTACACCGAACTGAGATACCTACAGCGTGAGCTATGA
GAAAGCGCCACGCTTCCCGAAGGGAGAAAGGCGGACAGGTATCCGGTAAGCGGCAGGGTCGGAACAGGAG
AGCGCACGAGGGAGCTTCCAGGGGGAAACGCCTGGTATCTTTATAGTCCTGTCGGGTTTCGCCACCTCTG
ACTTGAGCGTCGATTTTTGTGATGCTCGTCAGGGGGGCGGAGCCTATGGAAAAACGCCAGCAACGCGGCC
TTTTTACGGTTCCTGGCCTTTTGCTGGCCTTTTGCTCACATGTTCTTTCCTGCGTTATCCCCTGATTCTG
TGGATAACCGTATTACCGCCTTTGAGTGAGCTGATACCGCTCGCCGCAGCCGAACGACCGAGCGCAGCGA
GTCAGTGAGCGAGGAAGCGGAAGAAGCTCGCACATTCAGCAGCGTTTTTCAGCGCGTTTTCGATCAACGT
TTCAATGTTGGTATCAACACCAGGTTTAACTTTGAACTTATCGGCACTGACGGTTACTGATTTTGAACTT
TTGCTTTGCCACGGAACGGTCTGCGTTGTCGGGAAGATGCGTGATCTGATCCTTCAACTCAGCAAAAGTT
CCCAATACGCAAACCGCCTCTCCCCGCGCGTTGGCCGATTCATTAATGCAGCTGGCACGACAGGTTTCCC
GACTGGAAAGCGGGCAGTGAGCGCAACGCAATTAATGTGAGTTAGCTCACTCATTAGGCACCCCAGGCTT
TACACTTTATGCTTCCGGCTCGTATGTTGTGTGGAATTGTGAGCGGATAACAATTTCACACAGGAAACAG
CTATGACCATGATTACGCCAAGCTTGCATGCCTGCAGGTCGACTCTAGAGGATCCCCGGGTACCGAGCTC
GAATTAGCTTGCATGCCTGCAGGTCAATTCCCTGGCATTATGCCCAGTACATGACCTTATGGGACTTTCC
TACTTGGCAGTACATCTACGTATTAGTCATCGCTATTACCATGGTGATGCGGTTTTGGCAGTACATCAAT
GGGCGTGGATAGCGGTTTGACTCACGGGGATTTCAAGTCTCCACCCCATTGACGTCAATGGGAGTTTGTT
TTGGCACCAAAATCAACGGGACTTTCCAAAATGTCGTAACAACTCCGCCCCATTGACGCAAATGGGCGGT
AGGCGTGTACGGTGGGAGGTCTATATAAGCAGAGCTCGTTTAGTGAACCGTCAGATCGCCTGGAGACGCC
ATCCACGCTGTTTTGACCTCCATAGGAGACACCGGGACCGATCCAGCCTGGGGATCCCGACCATGGCTTC
GTACCCCTGCCATCAACACGCGTCTGCGTTCGACCAGGCTGCGCGTTCTCGCGGCCATAGCAACCGACGT
ACGGCGTTGCGCCCTCGCCGGCAGCAAGAAGCCACGGAAGTCCGCCTGGAGCAGAAAATGCCCACGCTAC
TGCGGGTTTATATAGACGGTCCTCACGGGATGGGGAAAACCACCACCACGCAACTGCTGGTGGCCCTGGG
TTCGCGCGACGATATCGTCTACGTACCCGAGCCGATGACTTACTGGCAGGTGCTGGGGGCTTCCGAGACA
ATCGCGAACATCTACACCACACAACACCGCCTCGACCAGGGTGAGATATCGGCCGGGGACGCGGCGGTGG
TAATGACAAGCGCCCAGATAACAATGGGCATGCCTTATGCCGTGACCGACGCCGTTCTGGCTCCTCATAT
CGGGGGGGAGGCTGGGAGCTCACATGCCCCGCCCCCGGCCCTCACCCTCATCTTCGACCGCCATCCCATC
GCCGCCCTCCTGTGCTACCCGGCCGCGCGATACCTTATGGGCAGCATGACCCCCCAGGCCGTGCTGGCGT
TCGTGGCCCTCATCCCGCCGACCTTGCCCGGCACAAACATCGTGTTGGGGGCCCTTCCGGAGGACAGACA
CATCGACCGCCTGGCCAAACGCCAGCGCCCCGGCGAGCGGCTTGACCTGGCTATGCTGGCCGCGATTCGC
CGCGTTTACGGGCTGCTTGCCAATACGGTGCGGTATCTGCAGGGCGGCGGGTCGTGGCGGGAGGATTGGG
GACAGCTTTCGGGGACGGCCGTGCCGCCCCAGGGTGCCGAGCCCCAGAGCAACGCGGGCCCACGACCCCA
TATCGGGGACACGTTATTTACCCTGTTTCGGGCCCCCGAGTTGCTGGCCCCCAACGGCGACCTGTACAAC
GTGTTTGCCTGGGCCTTGGACGTCTTGGCCAAACGCCTCCGTCCCATGCACGTCTTTATCCTGGATTACG
ACCAATCGCCCGCCGGCTGCCGGGACGCCCTGCTGCAACTTACCTCCGGGATGGTCCAGACCCACGTCAC
CACCCCCGGCTCCATACCGACGATCTGCGACCTGGCGCGCACGTTTGCCCGGGAGATGGGGGAGGCTAAC
TGAGGATCCCACGTCACTATTGTATACTCTATATTATACTCTATGTTATACTCTGTAATCCTACTCAATA
AACGTGTCACGCCTGTGAAACCGTACTAAGTCTCCCGTGTATTCTTATCACCATCAGGTGACATCCTCGC
CCAGGCTGTCAATCATGCCGGTATCGATTCCAGTAGCACCGGCCCCACGCTGACAACCCACTCTTGCAGC
GTTAGCAGCGCCCCTCTTAACAAGCCGACCCCCACCAGCGTCGCGGTTACTAACACTCCTCTCCCCGACC
TGCAGCCCAGCTCTTCCTTTTCTATGATATATTTTTATAGACATAGTCACCTTCCCATAGGCTCAGGGAA
CAAGTGACATTTACCTAGCCTTTTTCTTTGTTTCAGATGAAGTAACCAAGACTGAGGACAGAGAGTTGGT
GCTAAGGAAAGACTGTCCTAAGATAGTGGAACCACATGGGAAAATGTTTAATGAGCAGACCTGGGAGGTA
TCACAGCAGGATCCCTCACATGGAGAAGTTGTTGAACATAAGGATAGGATAGAGAGGCAGTGGGGAAACC
TCTTAGGAGAGGGGCAACACAAATGTGATGAATGTGGGAAGAGCTTTACTCAGAGCTCAGGTCTCATTCG
ACATCAAAGAATTCATACTGGAGAAAGACCTTATGAATGTAATGAATGTGGGAAAGCCTTCAGTCGAAGT
TCTGGTCTTTTTAATCACCGAGGAATCCACAATATACAGAAACGGTACCACTGCAAGGAGTGTGGGAAGG
TCTTCAGTCAGAGTGCGGGTCTTATCCAGCATCAGAGAATCCACAAAGGAGAAAAGCCGTATCAGTGCAG
CCAGTGCAGTAAGAGCTACAGTCGGCGTTCATTTCTCATTGAACATCAGAGAAGCCACACAGGGGAGCGA
CCTCACCAGTGCATTGAATGTGGGAAAAGCTTTAATCGACACTGCAACCTCATTCGCCATCAGAAGATCC
ACACAGTGGCTGAGCTGGTAGGGAGCGGAGGAGGTTCCGGTGGAGGTGGTTCTGGAGATTACAAGGATGA
CGACGATAAGGGCGATTACAAGGATGACGACGATAAGGGAGATTACAAGGATGACGACGATAAGGTTTCA
GGAAGCGGAGCTACTAACTTCAGCCTGCTGAAGCAGGCTGGAGACGTGGAGGAGAACCCTGGACCTGGAT
CGTTTCGCATGATTGAACAAGATGGATTGCACGCAGGTTCTCCGGCCGCTTGGGTGGAGAGGCTATTCGG
CTATGACTGGGCACAACAGACAATCGGCTGCTCTGATGCCGCCGTGTTCCGGCTGTCAGCGCAGGGGCGC
CCGGTTCTTTTTGTCAAGACCGACCTGTCCGGTGCCCTGAATGAACTGCAGGACGAGGCAGCGCGGCTAT
CGTGGCTGGCCACGACGGGCGTTCCTTGCGCAGCTGTGCTCGACGTTGTCACTGAAGCGGGAAGGGACTG
GCTGCTATTGGGCGAAGTGCCGGGGCAGGATCTCCTGTCATCTCACCTTGCTCCTGCCGAGAAAGTATCC
ATCATGGCTGATGCAATGCGGCGGCTGCATACGCTTGATCCGGCTACCTGCCCATTCGACCACCAAGCGA
AACATCGCATCGAGCGAGCACGTACTCGGATGGAAGCCGGTCTTGTCGATCAGGATGATCTGGACGAAGA
GCATCAGGGGCTCGCGCCAGCCGAACTGTTCGCCAGGCTCAAGGCGCGCATGCCCGACGGCGAGGATCTC
GTCGTGACCCATGGCGATGCCTGCTTGCCGAATATCATGGTGGAAAATGGCCGCTTTTCTGGATTCATCG
ACTGTGGCCGGCTGGGTGTGGCCGACCGCTATCAGGACATAGCGTTGGCTACCCGTGATATTGCTGAAGA
GCTTGGCGGCGAATGGGCTGACCGCTTCCTCGTGCTTTACGGTATCGCCGCTCCCGATTCGCAGCGCATC
GCCTTCTATCGCCTTCTTGACGAGTTCTTCTGATTCGAACATCGCTTGGCTATGAGCAAGTTTTCCAGAT
CACCACCCAAGTTGTGTGGGGCAGGTTGAGACTAGAAAATGCCTCTTTCTTCCTTTCTCCATGAAATGTG
TTTGAAACAAATCCTGACTTAAGGCCCAGGGACTTCCTTAAAGGAAAGTTGGGTGTTTGAAGCTACTGTT
TTCTCTTTTGTTCATTTTACCTCTTTCTTACTCTTACTAGCTGTGTCCCTCTTATTTATAATTTATTTAT
TTTTTTGAGATGGCTGCTAAACCCTTCTAATAATATAATAAATGGCACTGCCACAGCCAACATGCCTGAA
AGATTTGGTATCTGTGTTTAACTACAAAGGATAACAGAGTTCTACTGATGGTTTATAACAATTGGGTCTT
TGGTGTTCCCTGTGACCAGGGTCTACACTATAAACACCTTTTCTACCTTACTGCTTCTCTCTGACACCTA
CGTGACTCTCCCTTGGAAAGTGACCAGCATTGGCTGTGTGTTTCAGTGTCTGCAGTGTGTGTCCGCTTAC
TTAACCATAGTTGGTCCTCACAACAGCCACACAGGGAAATGAGCGTTATCATTATCGCATTTTACAGATG
AGGACTCCAAGGCTTAGAAAATCCAAGCATCAGAGCCAAGGCTGAAACCCTGAACTTTTATTTTTAGTAA
TGCTTTAATTTTGGAATAATATTTGACTTACAGAAATGTTGCAGAGATGGACTTGGAAAGTCCTCTCCAC
TGACTGTAGCCTCCAATTCACTGGCCGTCGTTCACTGGCCGTCGTTTTACAACGTCGTGACTGGGAAAAC
CCTGGCGTTACCCAACTTAATCGCCTTGCAGCACATCCCCCTTTCGCCAGCTGGCGTAATAGCGAAGAGG
CCCGCACCGATCGCCCTTCCCAACAGTTGCGCAGCCTGAATGGCGAATGCGATTTATTCAACAAAGCCGC
CGTCCCGTCAAGTCAGCGTAATGCTCTGCCAGTGTTACAACCAATTAACCAATTCTGATTAGAAAAACTC
ATCGAGCATCAAATGAAACTGCAATATATTCATATCAGGATTATCAATACCATATTTTTGAAAAAGCCGT
TTCTGTAATGAAGGAGAAAACTCACCGAGGCAGTTCCATAGGATGGCAAGATCCTGGTATCGGTCTGCGA
TTCCGACTCGTCCAACATCAATACAACCTATTAATTTCCCCTCGTCAAAAATAAGGTTATCAAGTGAGAA
ATCACCATGAGTGACGACTGAATCCGGTGAGAATGGCAAAAGCTTATGCATTTCTTTCCAGACTTGTTCA
ACAGGCCAGCCATTACGCTCGTCATCAAAATCACTCGCATCAACCAAACCGTTATTCATTCGTGATTGCG
CCTGAGCGAGACGAAATACGCGATCGCTGTTAAAAGGACAATTACAAACAGGAATCGAATGCAACCGGCG
CAGGAACACTGCCAGCGCATCAACAATATTTTCACCTGAATCAGGATATTCTTCTAATACCTGGAATGCT
GTTTTCCCGGGGATCGCAGTGGTGAGTAACCATGCATCATCAGGAGTACGGATAAAATGCTTGATGGTCG
GAAGAGGCATAAATTCCGTCAGCCAGTTTAGTCTGACCATCTCATCTGTAACATCATTGGCAACGCTACC
TTTGCCATGTTTCAGAAACAACTCTGGCGCATCGGGCTTCCCATACAATCGATAGATTGTCGCACCTGAT
TGCCCGACATTATCGCGAGCCCATTTATACCCATATAAATCAGCATCCATGTTGGAATTTAATCGCGGCT
TCGAGCAAGACGTTTCCCGTTGAATATGGCTCATAACACCCCTTGTATTACTGTTTATGTAAGCAGACAG
TTTTATTGTTCATGATGATATATTTTTATCTTGTGCAATGTAACATCAGAGATTTTGAGACACAACGTGG
CTTTGTTGAATAAATCGAACTTTTGCTGAGTTGAAGGATCAGATCACGCATCTTCCCGACAACGCAGACC
GTTCCGTGGCAAAGCAAAAGTTCAAAATCACCAACTGGTCCACCTACAACAAAGCTCTCATCAACCGTGG
CTCCCTCACTTTCTGGCTGGATGATGGGGCGATTCAGGCCTGGTATGAGTCAGCAACACCTTCTTCACGA
GGCAGACCTCTCGACGGAGTTCCACTGAGCGTCAGACCCC
